>Addgene plasmid #232373 | pGL3_RNF157_SOX9scr_neg0str | addgene full sequence | sequence record 462873 | Addgene NGS Result
CTCGAGATCTGCGATCTGCATCTCAATTAGTCAGCAACCATAGTCCCGCCCCTAACTCCGCCCATCCCGC
CCCTAACTCCGCCCAGTTCCGCCCATTCTCCGCCCCATCGCTGACTAATTTTTTTTATTTATGCAGAGGC
CGAGGCCGCCTCGGCCTCTGAGCTATTCCAGAAGTAGTGAGGAGGCTTTTTTGGAGGCCTAGGCTTTTGC
AAAAAGCTTGGCATTCCGGTACTGTTGGTAAAGCCACCATGGAAGACGCCAAAAACATAAAGAAAGGCCC
GGCGCCATTCTATCCGCTGGAAGATGGAACCGCTGGAGAGCAACTGCATAAGGCTATGAAGAGATACGCC
CTGGTTCCTGGAACAATTGCTTTTACAGATGCACATATCGAGGTGGACATCACTTACGCTGAGTACTTCG
AAATGTCCGTTCGGTTGGCAGAAGCTATGAAACGATATGGGCTGAATACAAATCACAGAATCGTCGTATG
CAGTGAAAACTCTCTTCAATTCTTTATGCCGGTGTTGGGCGCGTTATTTATCGGAGTTGCAGTTGCGCCC
GCGAACGACATTTATAATGAACGTGAATTGCTCAACAGTATGGGCATTTCGCAGCCTACCGTGGTGTTCG
TTTCCAAAAAGGGGTTGCAAAAAATTTTGAACGTGCAAAAAAAGCTCCCAATCATCCAAAAAATTATTAT
CATGGATTCTAAAACGGATTACCAGGGATTTCAGTCGATGTACACGTTCGTCACATCTCATCTACCTCCC
GGTTTTAATGAATACGATTTTGTGCCAGAGTCCTTCGATAGGGACAAGACAATTGCACTGATCATGAACT
CCTCTGGATCTACTGGTCTGCCTAAAGGTGTCGCTCTGCCTCATAGAACTGCCTGCGTGAGATTCTCGCA
TGCCAGAGATCCTATTTTTGGCAATCAAATCATTCCGGATACTGCGATTTTAAGTGTTGTTCCATTCCAT
CACGGTTTTGGAATGTTTACTACACTCGGATATTTGATATGTGGATTTCGAGTCGTCTTAATGTATAGAT
TTGAAGAAGAGCTGTTTCTGAGGAGCCTTCAGGATTACAAGATTCAAAGTGCGCTGCTGGTGCCAACCCT
ATTCTCCTTCTTCGCCAAAAGCACTCTGATTGACAAATACGATTTATCTAATTTACACGAAATTGCTTCT
GGTGGCGCTCCCCTCTCTAAGGAAGTCGGGGAAGCGGTTGCCAAGAGGTTCCATCTGCCAGGTATCAGGC
AAGGATATGGGCTCACTGAGACTACATCAGCTATTCTGATTACACCCGAGGGGGATGATAAACCGGGCGC
GGTCGGTAAAGTTGTTCCATTTTTTGAAGCGAAGGTTGTGGATCTGGATACCGGGAAAACGCTGGGCGTT
AATCAAAGAGGCGAACTGTGTGTGAGAGGTCCTATGATTATGTCCGGTTATGTAAACAATCCGGAAGCGA
CCAACGCCTTGATTGACAAGGATGGATGGCTACATTCTGGAGACATAGCTTACTGGGACGAAGACGAACA
CTTCTTCATCGTTGACCGCCTGAAGTCTCTGATTAAGTACAAAGGCTATCAGGTGGCTCCCGCTGAATTG
GAATCCATCTTGCTCCAACACCCCAACATCTTCGACGCAGGTGTCGCAGGTCTTCCCGACGATGACGCCG
GTGAACTTCCCGCCGCCGTTGTTGTTTTGGAGCACGGAAAGACGATGACGGAAAAAGAGATCGTGGATTA
CGTCGCCAGTCAAGTAACAACCGCGAAAAAGTTGCGCGGAGGAGTTGTGTTTGTGGACGAAGTACCGAAA
GGTCTTACCGGAAAACTCGACGCAAGAAAAATCAGAGAGATCCTCATAAAGGCCAAGAAGGGCGGAAAGA
TCGCCGTGTAATTCTAGAGTCGGGGCGGCCGGCCGCTTCGAGCAGACATGATAAGATACATTGATGAGTT
TGGACAAACCACAACTAGAATGCAGTGAAAAAAATGCTTTATTTGTGAAATTTGTGATGCTATTGCTTTA
TTTGTAACCATTATAAGCTGCAATAAACAAGTTAACAACAACAATTGCATTCATTTTATGTTTCAGGTTC
AGGGGGAGGTGTGGGAGGTTTTTTAAAGCAAGTAAAACCTCTACAAATGTGGTAAAATCGATAAGGATCT
GGATCCGTCGACCGATGCCCTTGAGAGCCTTCAACCCAGTCAGCTCCTTCCGGTGGGCGCGGGGCATGAC
TATCGTCGCCGCACTTATGACTGTCTTCTTTATCATGCAACTCGTAGGACAGGTGCCGGCAGCGCTCTTC
CGCTTCCTCGCTCACTGACTCGCTGCGCTCGGTCGTTCGGCTGCGGCGAGCGGTATCAGCTCACTCAAAG
GCGGTAATACGGTTATCCACAGAATCAGGGGATAACGCAGGAAAGAACATGTGAGCAAAAGGCCAGCAAA
AGGCCAGGAACCGTAAAAAGGCCGCGTTGCTGGCGTTTTTCCATAGGCTCCGCCCCCCTGACGAGCATCA
CAAAAATCGACGCTCAAGTCAGAGGTGGCGAAACCCGACAGGACTATAAAGATACCAGGCGTTTCCCCCT
GGAAGCTCCCTCGTGCGCTCTCCTGTTCCGACCCTGCCGCTTACCGGATACCTGTCCGCCTTTCTCCCTT
CGGGAAGCGTGGCGCTTTCTCATAGCTCACGCTGTAGGTATCTCAGTTCGGTGTAGGTCGTTCGCTCCAA
GCTGGGCTGTGTGCACGAACCCCCCGTTCAGCCCGACCGCTGCGCCTTATCCGGTAACTATCGTCTTGAG
TCCAACCCGGTAAGACACGACTTATCGCCACTGGCAGCAGCCACTGGTAACAGGATTAGCAGAGCGAGGT
ATGTAGGCGGTGCTACAGAGTTCTTGAAGTGGTGGCCTAACTACGGCTACACTAGAAGAACAGTATTTGG
TATCTGCGCTCTGCTGAAGCCAGTTACCTTCGGAAAAAGAGTTGGTAGCTCTTGATCCGGCAAACAAACC
ACCGCTGGTAGCGGTGGTTTTTTTGTTTGCAAGCAGCAGATTACGCGCAGAAAAAAAGGATCTCAAGAAG
ATCCTTTGATCTTTTCTACGGGGTCTGACGCTCAGTGGAACGAAAACTCACGTTAAGGGATTTTGGTCAT
GAGATTATCAAAAAGGATCTTCACCTAGATCCTTTTAAATTAAAAATGAAGTTTTAAATCAATCTAAAGT
ATATATGAGTAAACTTGGTCTGACAGTTACCAATGCTTAATCAGTGAGGCACCTATCTCAGCGATCTGTC
TATTTCGTTCATCCATAGTTGCCTGACTCCCCGTCGTGTAGATAACTACGATACGGGAGGGCTTACCATC
TGGCCCCAGTGCTGCAATGATACCGCGAGACCCACGCTCACCGGCTCCAGATTTATCAGCAATAAACCAG
CCAGCCGGAAGGGCCGAGCGCAGAAGTGGTCCTGCAACTTTATCCGCCTCCATCCAGTCTATTAATTGTT
GCCGGGAAGCTAGAGTAAGTAGTTCGCCAGTTAATAGTTTGCGCAACGTTGTTGCCATTGCTACAGGCAT
CGTGGTGTCACGCTCGTCGTTTGGTATGGCTTCATTCAGCTCCGGTTCCCAACGATCAAGGCGAGTTACA
TGATCCCCCATGTTGTGCAAAAAAGCGGTTAGCTCCTTCGGTCCTCCGATCGTTGTCAGAAGTAAGTTGG
CCGCAGTGTTATCACTCATGGTTATGGCAGCACTGCATAATTCTCTTACTGTCATGCCATCCGTAAGATG
CTTTTCTGTGACTGGTGAGTACTCAACCAAGTCATTCTGAGAATAGTGTATGCGGCGACCGAGTTGCTCT
TGCCCGGCGTCAATACGGGATAATACCGCGCCACATAGCAGAACTTTAAAAGTGCTCATCATTGGAAAAC
GTTCTTCGGGGCGAAAACTCTCAAGGATCTTACCGCTGTTGAGATCCAGTTCGATGTAACCCACTCGTGC
ACCCAACTGATCTTCAGCATCTTTTACTTTCACCAGCGTTTCTGGGTGAGCAAAAACAGGAAGGCAAAAT
GCCGCAAAAAAGGGAATAAGGGCGACACGGAAATGTTGAATACTCATACTCTTCCTTTTTCAATATTATT
GAAGCATTTATCAGGGTTATTGTCTCATGAGCGGATACATATTTGAATGTATTTAGAAAAATAAACAAAT
AGGGGTTCCGCGCACATTTCCCCGAAAAGTGCCACCTG
[124 nt withheld, positions 4239-4362]
C
[91 nt withheld, positions 4364-4454]
A
[49 nt withheld, positions 4456-4504]
CCTTTGACGTTGGAGTCCACGTTCTTT
[37 nt withheld, positions 4532-4568]
ACCCTATCTCGGTCTATTCTTTTGATTTATAAGGGATTTTGCCGATTTCGGCCTATTGGTTAAAAAATGA
GCTGATTTAACAAAAATTTAACGCGAATTTTAACAAAATATTAACGCTTACAATTTGCCATTCGCCATTC
AGGCTGCGCAACTGTTGGGAAGGGCGATCGGTGCGGGCCTCTTCGCTATTACGCCAGCCCAAGCTACCAT
GATAAGTAAGTAATATTAAGGTACGGGAGGTACTTGGAGCGGCCGCAATAAAATATCTTTATTTTCATTA
CATCTGTGTGTTGGTTTTTTGTGTGAATCGATAGTACTAACATACGCTCTCCATCAAAACAAAACGAAAC
AAAACAAACTAGCAAAATAGGCTGTCCCCAGTGCAAGTGCAGGTGCCAGAACATTTCTCTATCGATAGGT
ACCGAGCTCTTACGCGTGCTAGCTCAAGCATCCGAGCAGCCCCTTTGCTGTCAGACCGAGTCCTAAGTAG
CCCCTAGGCCCTTCTGAGTGGATGTGGGAAACCCTCCCCAGAGGCAGCTCACCTCCTCTTCGGCCCACTC
GGAGGGATCCACGGTGTGGGAGGGCAGGCAGAACTGCTGACACACTCCTCGCTTGTACTGCACAGTCTCC
GACTGGAGGCTGTTGTCTTTGGGAATGTAGCTATTGATACAAGTGGGAGGCAAAGCAAAAGTCAGTATCC
GGCACAGATGGGTCTGACAACTTCCTCTGCTCACATCTGTTCTCAATTATCAACAGGGTCTAGCGAAGAG
AGCTGGTATTAGCAAATAATCCATTTCCTTTGCTCTTGCTTGGCAACGTTAAACTTTTCTATTCAACCCA
CACATCCAAAGAAAGGTAGCTTACTAGATTTTTAACAGCATGTTAAGGACCTGAAGGACTATACCACCAT
TTGTCACTATACCAAGATGGCACAATTTGAAGGGAAAAGGTAAAGGGTAGGGCTTTGTAGAAGAAAGTCT
AAATTCAGGAACCAGATCTCATCTGGCTGCAGAAAAAGAATGTTTTCCGCCCTTGCTGAGTGGATAAGAC
ATGGACTCTCCCTATCTGGGAAGGAAGTGGCTCGCCTGGTCTCCTGATCTTACCTGGTAATACCATTCTG
GAACTCTTCCGTGGCCTGGTAATAGATGGTGATGGCTACCCGAGCATCTGTGTCA
Features (pLannotate 1.2.2; 14 found; start..end, strand, type, name):
     17..213     +  promoter       SV40 promoter: SV40 early promoter
    249..1901    +  CDS            luciferase: firefly luciferase; luc+; enhanced luc+ version of the luciferase gene
   1942..2063    -  polyA_signal   SV40 poly(A) signal: SV40 polyadenylation signal
   2086..2154    -  CDS            large T antigen (fragment): large T antigen from SV40 (simian virus 40)
   2176..2308    +  CDS            TcR (fragment): tetracycline efflux protein; tet; confers resistance to tetracycline
   2488..3076    -  rep_origin     ori: high-copy-number ColE1/pMB1/pBR322/pUC origin of replication
   3247..4107    -  CDS            AmpR: β-lactamase; bla; confers resistance to ampicillin, carbenicillin, and related antibiotics
   4108..4212    -  promoter       AmpR promoter: bla
   4239..4667    +  rep_origin     f1 ori (sequence partly withheld): f1 bacteriophage origin of replication; arrow indicates direction of (+) strand synthesis
   4699..4766    -  CDS            lacZα (fragment): LacZα fragment of β-galactosidase; lacZ fragment
   4825..4873    +  polyA_signal   poly(A) signal: synthetic polyadenylation signal
   4887..4978    +  misc_feature   pause site: RNA polymerase II transcriptional pause signal from the human α2 globin gene
   5111..5236    -  CDS            RNF157 (fragment): RN157_HUMAN - Also known as KIAA1917. Experimental evidence at protein level: Swiss-Prot protein existence level 1. E3 ubiquitin ligase that ubiquitinates APBB1 for its degradation by the proteasome and thus prevents apoptosis and promotes survival of neurons (PubMed:25342469). Has a dual role in neurons as it is also required for dendrite growth and maintenance for which its ligase activity is not critical (PubMed:25342469). May act as a scaffold molecule to regulate this process (PubMed:25342469). Acts as a downstream effector of the interconnected PI3K and MAPK signaling pathways and thus p
   5677..5742    -  CDS            RNF157 (fragment): RN157_HUMAN - Also known as KIAA1917. Experimental evidence at protein level: Swiss-Prot protein existence level 1. E3 ubiquitin ligase that ubiquitinates APBB1 for its degradation by the proteasome and thus prevents apoptosis and promotes survival of neurons (PubMed:25342469). Has a dual role in neurons as it is also required for dendrite growth and maintenance for which its ligase activity is not critical (PubMed:25342469). May act as a scaffold molecule to regulate this process (PubMed:25342469). Acts as a downstream effector of the interconnected PI3K and MAPK signaling pathways and thus p
