[The description below was written by a language model from this plasmid's Addgene catalogue record and pLannotate feature annotations shown in this document.]
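Description:
pGL3_RNF157_SOX9scr_neg0str is a firefly luciferase reporter plasmid built on the Promega pGL3 backbone, designed to measure the activity of a mutated human enhancer from the RNF157 locus in transfected mammalian cells. It is propagated in E. coli as a high-copy plasmid through a ColE1/pUC-type origin and selected with ampicillin via the β-lactamase gene. An f1 origin is also present. The annotated short fragments of lacZα, tetracycline resistance and SV40 large T antigen are backbone remnants rather than functional genes.

The reporter unit consists of the SV40 early promoter driving the luc+ firefly luciferase coding sequence, terminated by the SV40 polyadenylation signal. Upstream of this unit lie a synthetic poly(A) signal and the α2-globin RNA polymerase II pause site, standard pGL3 elements that block read-through transcription from the backbone and so lower background signal. The human insert sits between these insulating elements and the SV40 promoter on the circular map. The feature table marks it only by two short reverse-strand matches to RNF157 coding sequence, which suggests that the cloned genomic segment overlaps RNF157 exons. The insert is meant to act as a cis-regulatory element modulating the promoter, not to express the ubiquitin ligase.

According to the record, this version of the enhancer carries a scrambled SOX9 binding site together with a strengthened "buffering" site. The exact sequence changes, the enhancer boundaries and the cloning sites are not stated. The construct is presumably one member of a set of enhancer variants compared by luciferase assay to dissect how SOX9 binding and neighbouring motifs shape enhancer output, though the record does not describe the other variants or the cell type used.
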