Addgene plasmid #232373: pGL3_RNF157_SOX9scr_neg0str
Purpose: RNF157 enhancer, SOX9 site scrambled, buffering site strengthened
Depositing lab: Joanna Wysocka. Depositing organization: Stanford University.
Backbone
  Vector backbone: pGL3 Luciferase Reporter Vector
  Backbone manufacturer: Promega
  Vector type: Luciferase
Growth in bacteria
  Bacterial resistance: Ampicillin, 100 μg/mL
  Growth temperature: 37°C
  Growth strain: DH5alpha
  Copy number: High Copy
Gene/Insert
  Gene/Insert name: RNF157
  Species: H. sapiens (human)
  Mutation: RNF157 enhancer, SOX9 site scrambled, buffering site strengthened
  Entrez Gene: RNF157
  Cloning method: Restriction Enzyme; 5′ cloning site Unknown (unknown if destroyed)
Terms and licenses: Academic/Nonprofit Terms; Industry Terms: Not Available to Industry
How to cite: pGL3_RNF157_SOX9scr_neg0str was a gift from Joanna Wysocka (Addgene plasmid # 232373 ; http://n2t.net/addgene:232373 ; RRID:Addgene_232373)
